>Addgene plasmid #148395 | pAc5.1B-lambdaN-HA-DmAGO1-P714GA744FL819Y-siRNAres_AC | depositor full sequence | sequence record 290843 | Full Sequence
CTTCAAGGAATTAATTCTATATTCTAAAAACACAAATGATACTTCTAAAAAAAATCATGAATGGCATCAA
CTCTGAATCAAATCTTTGCAGATGCACCTACTTCTCATTTCCACTGTCACATCATTTTTCCAGATCTCGC
TGCCTGTTATGTGGCCCACAAACCAAGACACGTTTTATGGCCATTAAAGCTGGCTGATCGTCGCCAAACA
CCAAATACATATCAATATGTACATTCGAGAAAGAAGCGATCAAAGAAGCGTCTTCGGGCGAGTAGGAGAA
TGCGGAGGAGAAGGAGAACGAGCTGATCTAGTATCTCTCCACAATCCAATGCCAACTGACCAACTGGCCA
TATTCGGAGCAATTTGAAGCCAATTTCCATCGCCTGGCGATCGCTCCATTCTTGGCTATATGTTTTTCAC
CGTTCCCGGGGCCATTTTCAAAGACTCGTCGGTAAGATAAGATTGTGTCACTCGCTGTCTCTCTTCATTT
GTCGAAGAATGCTGAGGAATTTCGCGATGACGTCGGCGAGTATTTTGAAGAATGAGAATAATTTGTATTT
ATACGAAAATCAGTTAGTGGAATTTTCTACAAAAACATGTTATCTATAGATAATTTTGTTGCAAAATATG
TTGACTATGACAAAGATTGTATGTATATACCTTTAATGTATTCTCATTTTCTTATGTATTTATAATGGCA
ATGATGATACTGATGATATTTTAAGATGATGCCAGACCACAGGCTGATTTCTGCGTCTTTTGCCGAACGC
AGTGCATGTGCGGTTGTTGTTTTTTGGAATAGTTTCAATTTTCGGACTGTCCGCTTTGATTTCAGTTTCT
TGGCTTATTCAAAAAGCAAAGTAAAGCCAAAAAAGCGAGATGGCAATACCAAATGCGGCAAAACGGTAGT
GGAAGGAAAGGGGTGCGGGGCAGCGGAAGGAAGGGTGGGGCGGGGCGTGGCGGGGTCTGTGGCTGGGCGC
GACGTCACCGACGTTGGAGCCACTCCTTTGACCATGTGTGCGTGTGTGTATTATTCGTGTCTCGCCACTC
GCCGGTTGTTTTTTTCTTTTTATCTCGCTCTCTCTAGCGCCATCTCGTACGCATGCTCAACGCACCGCAT
GTTGCCGTGTCCTTTATGCGTCATTTTGGCTCGAAATAGGCAATTATTTAAACAAAGATTAGTCAACGAA
AACGCTAAAATAAATAAGTCTACAATATGGTTACTTATTGCCATGTGTGTGCAGCCAACGATAGCAACAA
AAGCAACAACACAGTGGCTTTCCCTCTTTCACTTTTTGTTTGCAAGCGCGTGCGAGCAAGACGGCACGAC
CGGCAAACGCAATTACGCTGACAAAGAGCAGACGAAGTTTTGGCCGAAAAACATCAAGGCGCCTGATACG
AATGCATTTGCAATAACAATTGCGATATTTAATATTGTTTATGAAGCTGTTTGACTTCAAAACACACAAA
AAAAAAAATAAAACAAATTATTTGAAAGAGAATTAGGAATCGGACAGCTTATCGTTACGGGCTAACAGCA
CACCGAGACGAAATAGCTTACCTGACGTCACAGCCTCTGGAAGAACTGCCGCCAAGCAGAGAGAGAGAGA
AAAAGAGGGAGAGCAGCTTAGACCGCATGTGCTTGTGTGTGAGGCGTCTCTCTCTTCGTCTCCTGTTTGC
GCAAACGCATAGACTGCACTGAGAAAATCGATTACCTATTTTTTATGAATGAATATTTGCACTATTACTA
TTCAAAACTATTAAGATAGCAATCACATTCAATAGCCAAATACTATACCACCTGAGCGATGCAACGAAAT
GATCAATTTGAGCAAAAATGCTGCATATTTAGGACGGCATCATTATAGAAATGCTTCTTGCTGTGTACTT
TTCTCTCGTCTGGCAGCTGTTTCGCCGTTATTGTTAAAACCGGCTTAAGTTAGGTGTGTTTTCTACGACT
AGTGATGCCCCTACTAGAAGATGTGTGTTGCACAAATGTCCCTGAATAACCAATTTGAAGTGCAGATAGC
AGTAAACGTAAGCTAATATGAATATTATTTAACTGTAATGTTTTAATATCGCTGGACATTACTAATAAAC
CCACTATAAACACATGTACATATGTATGTTTTGGCATACAATGAGTAGTTGGGGAAAAAATGTGTAAAAG
CACCGTGACCATCACAGCATAAAGATAACCAGCTGAAGTATCGAATATGAGTAACCCCCAAATTGAATCA
CATGCCGCAACTGATAGGACCCATGGAAGTACACTCTTCATGGCGATATACAAGACACACACAAGCACGA
ACACCCAGTTGCGGAGGAAATTCTCCGTAAATGAAAACCCAATCGGCGAACAATTCATACCCATATATGG
TAAAAGTTTTGAACGCGACTTGAGAGCGGAGAGCATTGCGGCTGATAAGGTTTTAGCGCTAAGCGGGCTT
TATAAAACGGGCTGCGGGACCAGTTTTCATATCACTACCGTTTGAGTTCTTGTGCTGTGTGGATACTCCT
CCCGACACAAAGCCGCTCCATCAGCCAGCAGTCGTCTAATCCAGAGACCCCGGATCGGGGTACCCAACAT
GGACGCACAAACACGACGACGTGAGCGTCGCGCTGAGAAACAAGCTCAATGGAAAGCTGCAAACGGTGGA
TCTCCTCCAAGCTTGAATTCTATGTACCCATACGATGTTCCAGATTACGCTATGTCCACGGAGCGTGAGC
TGGCTCCCGGTGGGCCAGCTCAGCTCCATCCGCACACGCTGCCGCTGACTTTTCCGGATCTCCAGATGAC
CTCCACCGTGGGCATCATTGGGAAAGTCTACGAGTCACAGTGGACCCCCTCGCCCACTCGGCCTCAGAGT
CCCTCTCAGGCGCAGACTAGCTTCGACACGCTCACATCACCACCAGCGCCCGGCTCGTCGGTCAATCCCA
CCGCCGTCACCAGCCCAAGTGCCCAGAATGTGGCCGCTGGTGGAGCAACTGTGGCCGGTGCAGCAGCAAC
TGCCGCCCAGGTGGCCTCCGCCTTGGGTGCCACCACCGGCAGCGTGACGCCAGCAATTGCCACCGCAACG
CCAGCCACGCAGCCGGATATGCCTGTCTTTACGTGTCCACGACGCCCGAATCTCGGACGAGAGGGTCGCC
CGATTGTGCTGCGCGCCAATCACTTCCAGGTGACAATGCCGCGTGGCTATGTGCATCACTATGACATCAA
TATACAGCCGGACAAGTGTCCGCGAAAGGTGAACCGTGAGATTATCGAGACTATGGTGCATGCCTATAGC
AAGATCTTCGGAGTGCTCAAGCCGGTGTTCGATGGTCGCAACAATCTGTATACCCGCGATCCCCTGCCCA
TTGGCAACGAGCGTCTAGAGCTGGAGGTTACTCTACCCGGCGAGGGCAAAGATCGAATCTTTCGCGTAAC
GATCAAGTGGCAGGCTCAGGTCTCGCTCTTCAATTTGGAGGAAGCTCTCGAAGGCCGCACGCGGCAGATA
CCCTATGATGCCATTTTGGCGCTCGATGTGGTCATGCGCCATCTGCCCAGCATGACGTACACGCCAGTGG
GACGTAGCTTCTTCAGTTCCCCGGAGGGTTACTACCATCCCCTGGGTGGTGGACGCGAGGTTTGGTTCGG
TTTCCATCAGAGCGTAAGGCCCTCGCAGTGGAAGATGATGCTCAATATCGATGTCTCGGCCACCGCTTTC
TACAAGGCTCAACCAGTCATTGACTTCATGTGCGAGGTGCTGGACATTCGCGACATCAACGAGCAGCGCA
AACCGCTCACCGATTCGCAGCGCGTCAAGTTCACCAAAGAAATTAAAGGCCTGAAGATCGAGATCACCCA
CTGCGGCCAGATGCGTCGCAAGTATCGTGTGTGCAACGTCACTCGCCGCCCCGCTCAGATGCAATCATTC
CCACTGCAGCTGGAGAACGGACAGACCGTAGAGTGCACCGTGGCCAAGTACTTCCTGGACAAGTACCGCA
TGAAATTGCGCTACCCGCACTTGCCCTGCCTGCAGGTTGGCCAAGAGCACAAGCACACTTACCTGCCTCT
AGAGGTGTGCAACATTGTGGCCGGACAGCGGTGCATTAAAAAGCTGACCGATATGCAGACGTCGACCATG
ATCAAGGCCACAGCTCGTTCAGCTCCGGATCGTGAGCGTGAGATTAACAACTTGGTAAAGCGCGCCGACT
TCAACAACGATTCGTATGTGCAAGAGTTTGGCCTGACCATCTCCAATTCGATGATGGAGGTACGAGGACG
CGTCTTGCCTCCTCCCAAGCTTCAGTATGGGGGACGTGTGTCTACCGGCCTCACCGGCCAGCAGCTGTTC
CCGCCACAGAACAAGGTGAGCTTGGCCTCGCCCAACCAGGGTGTATGGGATATGCGAGGCAAGCAGTTCT
TCACTGGCGTCGAGATCCGCATCTGGGCCATCGCCTGTTTTGCCCCACAGCGCACGGTGCGCGAGGATGC
GCTGCGTAATTTCACCCAGCAGCTGCAGAAGATCTCAAACGATGCAGGCATGCCGATAATTGGACAGCCG
TGCTTCTGTAAGTACGCCACCGGGCCGGATCAAGTGGAACCCATGTTCCGTTACCTGAAGATCACCTTCC
CCGGCCTGCAACTCGTCGTGGTTGTGCTGCCCGGCAAGACTCCAGTATACGCCGAGGTGAAGCGTGTAGG
TGACACCGTTCTGGGTATGGCCACCCAGTGTGTGCAGGCCAAGAACGTGAACAAGACATCGCCACAGACG
CTCTCTAATCTGTGTCTGAAGATCAACGTCAAGTTGGGCGGCATCAATTCAATTCTGGTCCCCTCCATTC
GGCCAAAGGTCTTCAATGAGGGGGTCATCTTTTTGGGTGCCGATGTGACACACCCACCAGCTGGCGACAA
CAAGAAACCATCGATTGCCGCCGTCGTGGGCTCCATGGATTTCCATCCATCGCGGTATGCCGCCACCGTT
CGCGTACAGCAGCACCGACAGGAGATCATCCAGGAGCTGAGCAGCATGGTGCGCGAGCTGTTGATCATGT
TCTACAAGTCGACGGGCGGCTACAAGCCCCACCGCATCATACTCTATCGTGACGGAGTCTCCGAGGGACA
ATTCCCACATGTCCTGCAACACGAATTGACCGCCATTCGCGAGGCCTGCATTAAGTATGAGCCAGAGTAT
CGGCCGGGCATCACATTCATTGTGGTGCAGAAGCGCCATCACACTCGACTCTTCTGCGCGGAGAAGAAGG
AGCAGAGCGGCAAATCGGGCAATATTCCCGCAGGCACCACCGTCGATGTGGGCATCACACATCCCACCGA
ATTTGATTTCTATCTATGCAGCCATCAGGGCATCCAGGGCACCAGTCGCCCCTCGCACTACCACGTTCTG
TGGGACGACAATCACTTTGACTCGGACGAGCTGCAGTGCCTCACGTATCAGCTATGCCATACGTACGTGC
GCTGCACCCGATCCGTCAGTATACCGGCGCCAGCCTACTACGCCCATTTAGTGGCCTTCCGTGCCAGATA
TCATCTGGTGGAGAAGGAGCACGATTCGGGCGAGGGTTCGCACCAGAGCGGCTGCTCAGAGGATCGTACG
CCAGGTGCCATGGCCAGGGCCATCACTGTGCACGCGGATACCAAGAAGGTCATGTACTTTGCCTAACTCG
AGTCTAGAGGGCCCGCGGTTCGAAGGTAAGCCTATCCCTAACCCTCTCCTCGGTCTCGATTCTACGCGTA
CCGGTCATCATCACCATCACCATTGAGTTTAAACCCGCTGATCAGCCTCGACTGTGCCTTCTAAGGCCTG
AGCTCGCTGATCAGCCTCGATCGAGGATCCAGACATGATAAGATACATTGATGAGTTTGGACAAACCACA
ACTAGAATGCAGTGAAAAAAATGCTTTATTTGTGAAATTTGTGATGCTATTGCTTTATTTGTAACCATTA
TAAGCTGCAATAAACAAGTTAACAACAACAATTGCATTCATTTTATGTTTCAGGTTCAGGGGGAGGTGTG
GGAGGTTTTTTAAAGCAAGTAAAACCTCTACAAATGTGGTATGGCTGATTATGATCAGTCGACCGATGCC
CTTGAGAGCCTTCAACCCAGTCAGCTCCTTCCGGTGGGCGCGGGGCATGACTATCGTCGCCGCACTTATG
ACTGTCTTCTTTATCATGCAACTCGTAGGACAGGTGCCGGCAGCGCTCTGGGTCATTTTCGGCGAGGACC
GCTTTCGCTGGAGCGCGACGATGATCGGCCTGTCGCTTGCGGTATTCGGAATCTTGCACGCCCTCGCTCA
AGCCTTCGTCACTGGTCCCGCCACCAAACGTTTCGGCGAGAAGCAGGCCATTATCGCCGGCATGGCGGCC
GACGCGCTGGGCTACGTCTTGCTGGCGTTCGCGACGCGAGGCTGGATGGCCTTCCCCATTATGATTCTTC
TCGCTTCCGGCGGCATCGGGATGCCCGCGTTGCAGGCCATGCTGTCCAGGCAGGTAGATGACGACCATCA
GGGACAGCTTCAAGGATCGCTCGCGGCTCTTACCAGCCAGCAAAAGGCCAGGAACCGTAAAAAGGCCGCG
TTGCTGGCGTTTTTCCATAGGCTCCGCCCCCCTGACGAGCATCACAAAAATCGACGCTCAAGTCAGAGGT
GGCGAAACCCGACAGGACTATAAAGATACCAGGCGTTTCCCCCTGGAAGCTCCCTCGTGCGCTCTCCTGT
TCCGACCCTGCCGCTTACCGGATACCTGTCCGCCTTTCTCCCTTCGGGAAGCGTGGCGCTTTCTCAATGC
TCACGCTGTAGGTATCTCAGTTCGGTGTAGGTCGTTCGCTCCAAGCTGGGCTGTGTGCACGAACCCCCCG
TTCAGCCCGACCGCTGCGCCTTATCCGGTAACTATCGTCTTGAGTCCAACCCGGTAAGACACGACTTATC
GCCACTGGCAGCAGCCACTGGTAACAGGATTAGCAGAGCGAGGTATGTAGGCGGTGCTACAGAGTTCTTG
AAGTGGTGGCCTAACTACGGCTACACTAGAAGGACAGTATTTGGTATCTGCGCTCTGCTGAAGCCAGTTA
CCTTCGGAAAAAGAGTTGGTAGCTCTTGATCCGGCAAACAAACCACCGCTGGTAGCGGTGGTTTTTTTGT
TTGCAAGCAGCAGATTACGCGCAGAAAAAAAGGATCTCAAGAAGATCCTTTGATCTTTTCTACGGGGTCT
GACGCTCAGTGGAACGAAAACTCACGTTAAGGGATTTTGGTCATGAGATTATCAAAAAGGATCTTCACCT
AGATCCTTTTAAATTAAAAATGAAGTTTTAAATCAATCTAAAGTATATATGAGTAAACTTGGTCTGACAG
TTACCAATGCTTAATCAGTGAGGCACCTATCTCAGCGATCTGTCTATTTCGTTCATCCATAGTTGCCTGA
CTCCCCGTCGTGTAGATAACTACGATACGGGAGGGCTTACCATCTGGCCCCAGTGCTGCAATGATACCGC
GAGACCCACGCTCACCGGCTCCAGATTTATCAGCAATAAACCAGCCAGCCGGAAGGGCCGAGCGCAGAAG
TGGTCCTGCAACTTTATCCGCCTCCATCCAGTCTATTAATTGTTGCCGGGAAGCTAGAGTAAGTAGTTCG
CCAGTTAATAGTTTGCGCAACGTTGTTGCCATTGCTGCAGGCATCGTGGTGTCACGCTCGTCGTTTGGTA
TGGCTTCATTCAGCTCCGGTTCCCAACGATCAAGGCGAGTTACATGATCCCCCATGTTGTGCAAAAAAGC
GGTTAGCTCCTTCGGTCCTCCGATCGTTGTCAGAAGTAAGTTGGCCGCAGTGTTATCACTCATGGTTATG
GCAGCACTGCATAATTCTCTTACTGTCATGCCATCCGTAAGATGCTTTTCTGTGACTGGTGAGTACTCAA
CCAAGTCATTCTGAGAATAGTGTATGCGGCGACCGAGTTGCTCTTGCCCGGCGTCAACACGGGATAATAC
CGCGCCACATAGCAGAACTTTAAAAGTGCTCATCATTGGAAAACGTTCTTCGGGGCGAAAACTCTCAAGG
ATCTTACCGCTGTTGAGATCCAGTTCGATGTAACCCACTCGTGCACCCAACTGATCTTCAGCATCTTTTA
CTTTCACCAGCGTTTCTGGGTGAGCAAAAACAGGAAGGCAAAATGCCGCAAAAAAGGGAATAAGGGCGAC
ACGGAAATGTTGAATACTCATACTCTTCCTTTTTCAATATTATTGAAGCATTTATCAGGGTTATTGTCTC
ATGAGCGGATACATATTTGAATGTATTTAGAAAAATAAACAAATAGGGGTTCCGCGCACATTTCCCCGAA
AAGTGCCACCTGACGTCTAAGAAACCATTATTATCATGACATTAACCTATAAAAATAGGCGTATCACGAG
GCCCTTTCGT
Features (pLannotate 1.2.2; 11 found; start..end, strand, type, name):
     56..2568    +  promoter       Ac5 promoter: Drosophila melanogaster actin 5C promoter
   2589..2654    +  CDS            N (fragment): REGN_LAMBD - Experimental evidence at protein level: Swiss-Prot protein existence level 1. Plays a role as a transcriptional antitermination factor that allows the virus to initiate its lytic phase. Activates expression of the delayed viral early genes by modifying host RNA polymerase (RNAP) into a form that is resistant to termination signals. This antitermination function requires the host NusA protein which serves to stabilize the interaction between antitermination protein N and host RNA polymerase. From Escherichia phage lambda (Bacteriophage lambda).
   2685..2711    +  CDS            3xHA (fragment): three tandem HA epitope tags
   3060..5663    +  CDS            Ago2: AGO2_RAT - Also known as Eif2c2. Experimental evidence at protein level: Swiss-Prot protein existence level 1. Required for RNA-mediated gene silencing (RNAi) by the RNA- induced silencing complex (RISC). The 'minimal RISC' appears to include AGO2 bound to a short guide RNA such as a microRNA (miRNA) or short interfering RNA (siRNA). These guide RNAs direct RISC to complementary mRNAs that are targets for RISC-mediated gene silencing. The precise mechanism of gene silencing depends on the degree of complementarity between the miRNA or siRNA and its target. Binding of RISC to a perfectly comple
   5695..5736    +  CDS            V5 tag: epitope tag from simian virus 5
   5836..5970    -  polyA_signal   SV40 poly(A) signal: SV40 polyadenylation signal
   5993..6077    -  CDS            large T antigen (fragment): large T antigen from SV40 (simian virus 40)
   6078..6548    +  CDS            TcR (fragment): tetracycline efflux protein; tet; confers resistance to tetracycline
   6592..7180    -  rep_origin     ori: high-copy-number ColE1/pMB1/pBR322/pUC origin of replication
   7351..8211    -  CDS            AmpR: β-lactamase; bla; confers resistance to ampicillin, carbenicillin, and related antibiotics
   8212..8316    -  promoter       AmpR promoter: bla
