[The description below was written by a language model from this plasmid's Addgene catalogue record and pLannotate feature annotations shown in this document.]
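Description:
pAc5.1B-lambdaN-HA-DmAGO1-P714GA744FL819Y-siRNAres_AC is an 8.4 kb insect expression plasmid for producing a tagged mutant form of Drosophila melanogaster Argonaute 1 (AGO1), the core miRNA-effector protein. The catalogue lists the backbone as unknown, although the name and the annotated parts point to a pAc5.1-type vector. Transcription is driven by the constitutive Drosophila actin 5C (Ac5) promoter and terminated by an SV40 polyadenylation signal. In bacteria the plasmid is maintained through a ColE1/pUC-type origin and selected with ampicillin via the bla gene and its promoter. The record lists it as low copy despite the origin's annotation as high-copy. Short fragments of a tetracycline resistance gene and SV40 large T antigen are backbone remnants, and no insect-cell selection marker is annotated.

The open reading frame starts with a short fragment of the bacteriophage lambda N protein, followed by an HA epitope and then the AGO1 coding sequence. The annotation tool labelled this sequence by homology to rat Ago2, but the record identifies it as fly AGO1. The lambda N peptide binds BoxB RNA hairpins, so fusions of this kind are typically used to tether a protein to a BoxB-containing reporter mRNA, while HA allows detection or immunoprecipitation. A V5 tag lies downstream of the insert, but the record does not say whether it is in frame and translated. The insert carries the substitutions P714G, A744F and L819Y; the record does not say what these substitutions do. The "siRNAres" designation suggests the coding sequence is resistant to an RNAi trigger, which would permit complementation after knockdown of the endogenous protein, though the record does not spell this out. The record also notes two silent differences from the reference transcript. The associated publication concerns how miRISC and the CCR4-NOT complex silence mRNA targets.
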