Addgene plasmid #148395: pAc5.1B-lambdaN-HA-DmAGO1-P714GA744FL819Y-siRNAres_AC
Purpose: Insect Expression of DmAGO1-P714GA744FL819Y-siRNAres
Depositing lab: Elisa Izaurralde. Depositing organization: Max Planck Institute for Developmental Biology. Publication: miRISC and the CCR4-NOT complex silence mRNA targets independently of 43S ribosomal scanning. Kuzuoglu-Ozturk D, Bhandari D, Huntzinger E, Fauser M, Helms S, Izaurralde E. EMBO J. 2016 Jun 1;35(11):1186-203. doi: 10.15252/embj.201592901. Epub 2016 Mar 23. PubMed 27009120.
Backbone
  Vector backbone: Unknown
  Vector type: Insect Expression
Growth in bacteria
  Bacterial resistance: Ampicillin, 100 μg/mL
  Growth temperature: 37°C
  Growth strain: DH5alpha
  Copy number: Low Copy
Gene/Insert
  Gene/Insert name: DmAGO1-P714GA744FL819Y-siRNAres
  Species: D. melanogaster (fly)
  Mutation: variation with 2 silent mutations compared to the sequence given by NCBI:NM_166020.1
  Entrez Gene: AGO1 (a.k.a. Dmel_CG6671, AGO-1, Ago, Ago-1, Ago1, Agp1, CG6671, Dm Ago1, DmAgo1, Dmel\CG6671, MRE20, ago-1, ago1, ago1-1, anon-WO0257455.29, argonaute1, dAGO1, dAgo1, dmAgo1, l(2)04845, l(2)4845, l(2)k00208, l(2)k08121)
  Cloning method: Unknown
Terms and licenses: Academic/Nonprofit Terms; Industry Terms: Not Available to Industry
Depositor comments: Plasmids from this collection were made available to the research community and donated after the lab closed. Please note that the sequence provided by the depositing laboratory may be theoretical/predicted or based on Sanger sequencing results. There may be discrepancies between sequencing results obtained by Addgene and the depositor sequence. If an Addgene verified sequence is not available, please contact before placing your order to request that our lab fully sequence the plasmid.
How to cite: pAc5.1B-lambdaN-HA-DmAGO1-P714GA744FL819Y-siRNAres_AC was a gift from Elisa Izaurralde (Addgene plasmid # 148395 ; http://n2t.net/addgene:148395 ; RRID:Addgene_148395)
